>Addgene plasmid #21235 | PKC alpha DN | addgene full sequence | sequence record 138838 | Addgene NGS sequence
CTTCCGCTTCCTCGCTCACTGACTCGCTGCGCTCGGTCGTTCGGCTGCGGCGAGCGGTATCAGCTCACTC
AAAGGCGGTAATACGGTTATCCACAGAATCAGGGGATAACGCAGGAAAGAACATGTGAGCAAAAGGCCAG
CAAAAGGCCAGGAACCGTAAAAAGGCCGCGTTGCTGGCGTTTTTCCATAGGCTCCGCCCCCCTGACGAGC
ATCACAAAAATCGACGCTCAAGTCAGAGGTGGCGAAACCCGACAGGACTATAAAGATACCAGGCGTTTCC
CCCTGGAAGCTCCCTCGTGCGCTCTCCTGTTCCGACCCTGCCGCTTACCGGATACCTGTCCGCCTTTCTC
CCTTCGGGAAGCGTGGCGCTTTCTCATAGCTCACGCTGTAGGTATCTCAGTTCGGTGTAGGTCGTTCGCT
CCAAGCTGGGCTGTGTGCACGAACCCCCCGTTCAGCCCGACCGCTGCGCCTTATCCGGTAACTATCGTCT
TGAGTCCAACCCGGTAAGACACGACTTATCGCCACTGGCAGCAGCCACTGGTAACAGGATTAGCAGAGCG
AGGTATGTAGGCGGTGCTACAGAGTTCTTGAAGTGGTGGCCTAACTACGGCTACACTAGAAGAACAGTAT
TTGGTATCTGCGCTCTGCTGAAGCCAGTTACCTTCGGAAAAAGAGTTGGTAGCTCTTGATCCGGCAAACA
AACCACCGCTGGTAGCGGTGGTTTTTTTGTTTGCAAGCAGCAGATTACGCGCAGAAAAAAAGGATCTCAA
GAAGATCCTTTGATCTTTTCTACGGGGTCTGACGCTCAGTGGAACGAAAACTCACGTTAAGGGATTTTGG
TCATGAGATTATCAAAAAGGATCTTCACCTAGATCCTTTTAAATTAAAAATGAAGTTTTAAATCAATCTA
AAGTATATATGAGTAAACTTGGTCTGACAGTTACCAATGCTTAATCAGTGAGGCACCTATCTCAGCGATC
TGTCTATTTCGTTCATCCATAGTTGCCTGACTCCCCGTCGTGTAGATAACTACGATACGGGAGGGCTTAC
CATCTGGCCCCAGTGCTGCAATGATACCGCGAGACCCACGCTCACCGGCTCCAGATTTATCAGCAATAAA
CCAGCCAGCCGGAAGGGCCGAGCGCAGAAGTGGTCCTGCAACTTTATCCGCCTCCATCCAGTCTATTAAT
TGTTGCCGGGAAGCTAGAGTAAGTAGTTCGCCAGTTAATAGTTTGCGCAACGTTGTTGCCATTGCTACAG
GCATCGTGGTGTCACGCTCGTCGTTTGGTATGGCTTCATTCAGCTCCGGTTCCCAACGATCAAGGCGAGT
TACATGATCCCCCATGTTGTGCAAAAAAGCGGTTAGCTCCTTCGGTCCTCCGATCGTTGTCAGAAGTAAG
TTGGCCGCAGTGTTATCACTCATGGTTATGGCAGCACTGCATAATTCTCTTACTGTCATGCCATCCGTAA
GATGCTTTTCTGTGACTGGTGAGTACTCAACCAAGTCATTCTGAGAATAGTGTATGCGGCGACCGAGTTG
CTCTTGCCCGGCGTCAATACGGGATAATACCGCGCCACATAGCAGAACTTTAAAAGTGCTCATCATTGGA
AAACGTTCTTCGGGGCGAAAACTCTCAAGGATCTTACCGCTGTTGAGATCCAGTTCGATGTAACCCACTC
GTGCACCCAACTGATCTTCAGCATCTTTTACTTTCACCAGCGTTTCTGGGTGAGCAAAAACAGGAAGGCA
AAATGCCGCAAAAAAGGGAATAAGGGCGACACGGAAATGTTGAATACTCATACTCTTCCTTTTTCAATAT
TATTGAAGCATTTATCAGGGTTATTGTCTCATGAGCGGATACATATTTGAATGTATTTAGAAAAATAAAC
AAATAGGGGTTCCGCGCACATTTCCCCGAAAAGTGCCACCTGACGTCGACGGATCGGGAGATCTCCCGAT
CCCCTATGGTGCACTCTCAGTACAATCTGCTCTGATGCCGCATAGTTAAGCCAGTATCTGCTCCCTGCTT
GTGTGTTGGAGGTCGCTGAGTAGTGCGCGAGCAAAATTTAAGCTACAACAAGGCAAGGCTTGACCGACAA
TTGCATGAAGAATCTGCTTAGGGTTAGGCGTTTTGCGCTGCTTCGCGATGTACGGGCCAGATATACGCGT
TGACATTGATTATTGACTAGTTATTAATAGTAATCAATTACGGGGTCATTAGTTCATAGCCCATATATGG
AGTTCCGCGTTACATAACTTACGGTAAATGGCCCGCCTGGCTGACCGCCCAACGACCCCCGCCCATTGAC
GTCAATAATGACGTATGTTCCCATAGTAACGCCAATAGGGACTTTCCATTGACGTCAATGGGTGGAGTAT
TTACGGTAAACTGCCCACTTGGCAGTACATCAAGTGTATCATATGCCAAGTACGCCCCCTATTGACGTCA
ATGACGGTAAATGGCCCGCCTGGCATTATGCCCAGTACATGACCTTATGGGACTTTCCTACTTGGCAGTA
CATCTACGTATTAGTCATCGCTATTACCATGGTGATGCGGTTTTGGCAGTACATCAATGGGCGTGGATAG
CGGTTTGACTCACGGGGATTTCCAAGTCTCCACCCCATTGACGTCAATGGGAGTTTGTTTTGGCACCAAA
ATCAACGGGACTTTCCAAAATGTCGTAACAACTCCGCCCCATTGACGCAAATGGGCGGTAGGCGTGTACG
GTGGGAGGTCTATATAAGCAGAGCTCTCTGGCTAACTAGAGAACCCACTGCTTACTGGCTTATCGAAATT
AATACGACTCACTATAGGGAGACCCAAGCTTGGTACCGAGCTCGGATCCTCGAGGCCACCATGGAATTC
[171 nt withheld, positions 2870-3040]
GGGTTTGGGAAACAAGGCTTCCAGTGCCAAGTTTGCTGTTTTGTGGTCCACAAGAGGTGCCATGAATTTG
TTACTTTTTCTTGTCCGGGTGCGGATAAGGGACCCGACACTGATGACCCCAGGAGCAAGCACAAGTTCAA
AATCCACACTTACGGAAGCCCCACCTTCTGCGATCACTGTGGGTCACTGCTCTATGGACTTATCCATCAA
GGGATGAAATGTGACACCTGCGATATGAACGTTCACAAGCAATGCGTCATCAATGTCCCCAGCCTCTGCG
GAATGGATCACACTGAGAAGAGGGGGCGGATTTACCTAAAGGCTGAGGTTGCTGATGAAAAGCTCCATGT
CACAGTACGAGATGCAAAAAATCTAATCCCTATGGATCCAAACGGGCTTTCAGATCCTTATGTGAAGCTG
AAACTTATTCCTGATCCCAAGAATGAAAGCAAGCAAAAAACCAAAACCATCCGCTCCACACTAAATCCGC
AGTGGAATGAGTCCTTTACATTCAAATTGAAACCTTCAGACAAAGACCGACGACTGTCTGTAGAAATCTG
GGACTGGGATCGAACAACAAGGAATGACTTCATGGGATCCCTTTCCTTTGGAGTTTCGGAGCTGATGAAG
ATGCCGGCCAGTGGATGGTACAAGTTGCTTAACCAAGAAGAAGGTGAGTACTACAACGTACCCATTCCGG
AAGGGGACGAGGAAGGAAACATGGAACTCAGGCAGAAATTCGAGAAAGCCAAACTTGGCCCTGCTGGCAA
CAAAGTCATCAGTCCCTCTGAAGACAGGAAACAACCTTCCAACAACCTTGACCGAGTGAAACTCACGGAC
TTCAATTTCCTCATGGTGTTGGGAAAGGGGAGTTTTGGAAAGGTGATGCTTGCCGACAGGAAGGGCACAG
AAGAACTGTATGCAATCAGAATCCTGAAGAAGGATGTGGTGATTCAGGATGATGACGTGGAGTGCACCAT
GGTAGAAAAGCGAGTCTTGGCCCTGCTTGACAAACCCCCGTTCTTGACGCAGCTGCACTCCTGCTTCCAG
ACAGTGGATCGGCTGTACTTCGTCATGGAATATGTCAACGGTGGGGACCTCATGTACCACATTCAGCAAG
TAGGAAAATTTAAGGAACCACAAGCAGTATTCTATGCGGCAGAGATTTCCATCGGATTGTTCTTTCTTCA
TAAAAGAGGAATCATTTATAGGGATCTGAAGTTAGATAACGTCATGTTGGATTCAGAAGGACATATCAAA
ATTGCTGACTTTGGGATGTGCAAGGAACACATGATGGATGGAGTCACGACCAGGACCTTCTGTGGGACTC
CAGATTATATCGCCCCAGAGATAATCGCTTATCAGCCGTATGGAAAATCTGTGGACTGGTGGGCCTATGG
CGTCCTGTTGTATGAAATGCTTGCCGGGCAGCCTCCATTTGATGGTGAAGATGAAGACGAGCTATTTCAG
TCTATCATGGAGCACAACGTTTCCTATCCAAAATCCTTGTCCAAGGAGGCTGTTTCTATCTGCAAAGGAC
TGATGACCAAACACCCAGCCAAGCGGCTGGGCTGTGGGCCTGAGGGGGAGAGGGACGTGAGAGAGCATGC
CTTCTTCCGGAGGATCGACTGGGAAAAACTGGAGAACAGGGAGATCCAGCCACCATTCAAGCCCAAAGTG
TGTGGCAAAGGAGCAGAGAACTTTGACAAGTTCTTCACACGAGGACAGCCCGTCTTAACACCACCTGATC
AGCTGGTTATTGCTAACATAGACCAGTCTGATTTTGAAGGGTTCTCGTATGTCAACCCCCAGTTTGTGCA
CCCCATCTTACAGAGTGCAGTAGAATTCTATCCTTACGACGTGCCTGACTACGCCTAAGGATCCAATTCT
GCAGATATCCATCACACTGGCGGCCGCTCGAGCATGCATCTAGAGGGCCCTATTCTATAGTGTCACCTAA
ATGCTAGAGCTCGCTGATCAGCCTCGACTGTGCCTTCTAGTTGCCAGCCATCTGTTGTTTGCCCCTCCCC
CGTGCCTTCCTTGACCCTGGAAGGTGCCACTCCCACTGTCCTTTCCTAATAAAATGAGGAAATTGCATCG
CATTGTCTGAGTAGGTGTCATTCTATTCTGGGGGGTGGGGTGGGGCAGGACAGCAAGGGGGAGGATTGGG
AAGACAATAGCAGGCATGCTGGGGATGCGGTGGGCTCTATGGCTTCTGAGGCGGAAAGAACCAGCTGGGG
CTCTAGGGGGTATCCCC
[124 nt withheld, positions 5298-5421]
C
[91 nt withheld, positions 5423-5513]
A
[49 nt withheld, positions 5515-5563]
CCTTTGACGTTGGAGTCCACGTTCTTT
[37 nt withheld, positions 5591-5627]
ACCCTATCTCGGTCTATTCTTTTGATTTATAAGGGATTTTGCCGATTTCGGCCTATTGGTTAAAAAATGA
GCTGATTTAACAAAAATTTAACGCGAATTAATTCTGTGGAATGTGTGTCAGTTAGGGTGTGGAAAGTCCC
CAGGCTCCCCAGCAGGCAGAAGTATGCAAAGCATGCATCTCAATTAGTCAGCAACCAGGTGTGGAAAGTC
CCCAGGCTCCCCAGCAGGCAGAAGTATGCAAAGCATGCATCTCAATTAGTCAGCAACCATAGTCCCGCCC
CTAACTCCGCCCATCCCGCCCCTAACTCCGCCCAGTTCCGCCCATTCTCCGCCCCATGGCTGACTAATTT
TTTTTATTTATGCAGAGGCCGAGGCCGCCTCTGCCTCTGAGCTATTCCAGAAGTAGTGAGGAGGCTTTTT
TGGAGGCCTAGGCTTTTGCAAAAAGCTCCCGGGAGCTTGTATATCCATTTTCGGATCTGATCAAGAGACA
GGATGAGGATCGTTTCGCATGATTGAACAAGATGGATTGCACGCAGGTTCTCCGGCCGCTTGGGTGGAGA
GGCTATTCGGCTATGACTGGGCACAACAGACAATCGGCTGCTCTGATGCCGCCGTGTTCCGGCTGTCAGC
GCAGGGGCGCCCGGTTCTTTTTGTCAAGACCGACCTGTCCGGTGCCCTGAATGAACTGCAGGACGAGGCA
GCGCGGCTATCGTGGCTGGCCACGACGGGCGTTCCTTGCGCAGCTGTGCTCGACGTTGTCACTGAAGCGG
GAAGGGACTGGCTGCTATTGGGCGAAGTGCCGGGGCAGGATCTCCTGTCATCTCACCTTGCTCCTGCCGA
GAAAGTATCCATCATGGCTGATGCAATGCGGCGGCTGCATACGCTTGATCCGGCTACCTGCCCATTCGAC
CACCAAGCGAAACATCGCATCGAGCGAGCACGTACTCGGATGGAAGCCGGTCTTGTCGATCAGGATGATC
TGGACGAAGAGCATCAGGGGCTCGCGCCAGCCGAACTGTTCGCCAGGCTCAAGGCGCGCATGCCCGACGG
CGAGGATCTCGTCGTGACCCATGGCGATGCCTGCTTGCCGAATATCATGGTGGAAAATGGCCGCTTTTCT
GGATTCATCGACTGTGGCCGGCTGGGTGTGGCGGACCGCTATCAGGACATAGCGTTGGCTACCCGTGATA
TTGCTGAAGAGCTTGGCGGCGAATGGGCTGACCGCTTCCTCGTGCTTTACGGTATCGCCGCTCCCGATTC
GCAGCGCATCGCCTTCTATCGCCTTCTTGACGAGTTCTTCTGAGCGGGACTCTGGGGTTCGAAATGACCG
ACCAAGCGACGCCCAACCTGCCATCACGAGATTTCGATTCCACCGCCGCCTTCTATGAAAGGTTGGGCTT
CGGAATCGTTTTCCGGGACGCCGGCTGGATGATCCTCCAGCGCGGGGATCTCATGCTGGAGTTCTTCGCC
CACCCCAACTTGTTTATTGCAGCTTATAATGGTTACAAATAAAGCAATAGCATCACAAATTTCACAAATA
AAGCATTTTTTTCACTGCATTCTAGTTGTGGTTTGTCCAAACTCATCAATGTATCTTATCATGTCTGTAT
ACCGTCGACCTCTAGCTAGAGCTTGGCGTAATCATGGTCATAGCTGTTTCCTGTGTGAAATTGTTATCCG
CTCACAATTCCACACAACATACGAGCCGGAAGCATAAAGTGTAAAGCCTGGGGTGCCTAATGAGTGAGCT
AACTCACATTAATTGCGTTGCGCTCACTGCCCGCTTTCCAGTCGGGAAACCTGTCGTGCCAGCTGCATTA
ATGAATCGGCCAACGCGCGGGGAGAGGCGGTTTGCGTATTGGGCGCT
Features (pLannotate 1.2.2; 21 found; start..end, strand, type, name):
    182..770     -  rep_origin     ori: high-copy-number ColE1/pMB1/pBR322/pUC origin of replication
    941..1801    -  CDS            AmpR: β-lactamase; bla; confers resistance to ampicillin, carbenicillin, and related antibiotics
   1802..1906    -  promoter       AmpR promoter: bla
   1965..2017    -  misc_feature   bom (fragment): basis of mobility region from pBR322
   2172..2551    +  enhancer       CMV enhancer: human cytomegalovirus immediate early enhancer
   2552..2755    +  promoter       CMV promoter: human cytomegalovirus (CMV) immediate early promoter
   2751..2784    +  LTR            5' LTR (truncated) (fragment): truncated 5' long terminal repeat (LTR) from HIV-1
   2800..2818    +  promoter       T7 promoter: promoter for bacteriophage T7 RNA polymerase
   2870..4882    +  CDS            PRKCA (sequence partly withheld): KPCA_HUMAN - Also known as PKCA, PRKACA. Experimental evidence at protein level: Swiss-Prot protein existence level 1. Calcium-activated, phospholipid- and diacylglycerol (DAG)- dependent serine/threonine-protein kinase that is involved in positive and negative regulation of cell proliferation, apoptosis, differentiation, migration and adhesion, tumorigenesis, cardiac hypertrophy, angiogenesis, platelet function and inflammation, by directly phosphorylating targets such as RAF1, BCL2, CSPG4, TNNT2/CTNT, or activating signaling cascade involving MAPK1/3 (ERK1/2) and RAP1GAP. Involved in cell pr
   4984..5002    -  promoter       SP6 promoter: promoter for bacteriophage SP6 RNA polymerase
   5028..5252    +  polyA_signal   bGH poly(A) signal: bovine growth hormone polyadenylation signal
   5256..5277    +  promoter       SV40 promoter (fragment): SV40 enhancer and early promoter
   5298..5726    +  rep_origin     f1 ori (sequence partly withheld): f1 bacteriophage origin of replication; arrow indicates direction of (+) strand synthesis
   5740..6069    +  promoter       SV40 promoter: SV40 enhancer and early promoter
   6136..6927    +  CDS            neo: KKA2_KLEPN - Also known as kan, nptII. Experimental evidence at protein level: Swiss-Prot protein existence level 1. Resistance to kanamycin, neomycin, paromomycin, ribostamycin, butirosin and gentamicin B. From Klebsiella pneumoniae.
   6951..7109    +  CDS            ble (fragment): BLE_KLEPN - Experimental evidence at protein level: Swiss-Prot protein existence level 1. Binding protein with a strong affinity to the bleomycin family of antibiotics. Binds to CL990; an antimitotic-antibiotic compound. From Klebsiella pneumoniae.
   7104..7225    +  polyA_signal   SV40 poly(A) signal: SV40 polyadenylation signal
   7298..7314    -  protein_bind   lac operator: The lac repressor binds to the lac operator to inhibit transcription in E. coli. This inhibition can be relieved by adding lactose or isopropyl-β-D-thiogalactopyranoside (IPTG). lac repressor encoded by lacI
   7322..7352    -  promoter       lac promoter: promoter for the E. coli lac operon
   7367..7388    -  protein_bind   CAP binding site: CAP binding activates transcription in the presence of cAMP. E. coli catabolite activator protein
   7401..7493    -  CDS            lacI (fragment): lac repressor; lacI; The lac repressor binds to the lac operator to inhibit transcription in E. coli. This inhibition can be relieved by adding lactose or isopropyl-β-D-thiogalactopyranoside (IPTG).
