[The description below was written by a language model from this plasmid's Addgene catalogue record and pLannotate feature annotations shown in this document.]
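Description:
PKC alpha DN is a mammalian expression plasmid built on the pHACE backbone that encodes a dominant-negative form of human protein kinase C alpha (PRKCA). The roughly 2 kb open reading frame carries a K368R substitution. By general knowledge of PKC enzymes, this replaces a conserved lysine in the kinase domain's ATP-binding site, giving a catalytically inactive protein that can interfere with the endogenous isoform. The insert sits between two retained EcoRI sites and is fused at its C terminus to an HA epitope tag supplied by the backbone. The automated feature table does not annotate the tag separately. Transcription is driven by the human cytomegalovirus immediate-early enhancer and promoter and terminated by the bovine growth hormone polyadenylation signal. T7 and SP6 phage promoters flank the cloning site and serve as sequencing primer sites.

In E. coli, the plasmid is maintained at high copy through a ColE1/pUC-type origin and selected with ampicillin via the β-lactamase gene. An f1 origin is also present. For stable mammalian lines, a separate cassette with the SV40 early promoter, the neomycin phosphotransferase gene and the SV40 poly(A) signal permits G418 selection. The short hits annotated as HIV-1 LTR, ble, bom and lac elements are small fragments, most likely backbone remnants or chance matches rather than functional parts.

The associated publication concerns the roles of individual PKC isoforms in the transcriptional control of cyclin D1 and related genes. This fits use of the construct to block PKC alpha signalling selectively in transfected cells, with HA-based detection confirming expression of the mutant.
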