Addgene plasmid #21235: PKC alpha DN
Depositing lab: Bernard Weinstein. Depositing organization: Columbia University. Publication: Roles of specific isoforms of protein kinase C in the transcriptional control of cyclin D1 and related genes. Soh JW, Weinstein IB. J Biol Chem. 2003 Sep 5. 278(36):34709-16. 10.1074/jbc.M302016200 PubMed 12794082.
Backbone
  Vector backbone: pHACE
  Backbone size w/o insert (bp): 5400
  Vector type: Mammalian Expression
  Selectable markers: Neomycin (select with G418)
Growth in bacteria
  Bacterial resistance: Ampicillin, 100 μg/mL
  Growth temperature: 37°C
  Growth strain: DH5alpha
  Copy number: High Copy
Gene/Insert
  Gene/Insert name: PKC alpha (alt name: protein kinase C, alpha)
  Species: H. sapiens (human)
  Insert size (bp): 2013
  Mutation: K368R
  Entrez Gene: PRKCA (a.k.a. AAG6, PKC-alpha, PKCA, PKCI+/-, PKCalpha, PRKACA)
  Tag / fusion protein: HA (C terminal on backbone)
  Cloning method: Restriction Enzyme; 5′ cloning site EcoRI (not destroyed); 3′ cloning site EcoRI (not destroyed)
  Sequencing primers: 5′ T7; 3′ SP6
Terms and licenses: Academic/Nonprofit Terms; Industry Terms: Not Available to Industry
How to cite: PKC alpha DN was a gift from Bernard Weinstein (Addgene plasmid # 21235 ; http://n2t.net/addgene:21235 ; RRID:Addgene_21235)
