>Addgene plasmid #21235 | PKC alpha DN | addgene partial sequence | sequence record 63403 | hPKCA-F 5'-GACGAGGAAGGAAACATGGA-3'
AATTCGAGAAAGCCAAACTTGGCCCTGCTGGCAACAAAGTCATCAGTCCCTCTGAAGACAGGAAACAACC
TTCCAACAACCTTGACCGAGTGAAACTCACGGACTTCAATTTCCTCATGGTGTTGGGAAAGGGGAGTTTT
GGAAAGGTGATGCTTGCCGACAGGAAGGGCACAGAAGAACTGTATGCAATCAGAATCCTGAAGAAGGATG
TGGTGATTCAGGATGATGACGTGGAGTGCACCATGGTAGAAAAGCGAGTCTTGGCCCTGCTTGACAAACC
CCCGTTCTTGACGCAGCTGCACTCCTGCTTCCAGACAGTGGATCGGCTGTACTTCGTCATGGAATATGTC
AACGGTGGGGACCTCATGTACCACATTCAGCAAGTAGGAAAATTTAAGGAACCACAAGCAGTATTCTATG
CGGCAGAGATTTCCATCGGATTGTTCTTTCTTCATAAAAGAGGAATCATTTATAGGGATCTGAAGTTAGA
TAACGTCATGTTGGATTCAGAAGGACATATCAAAATTGCTGACTTTGGGATGTGCAAGGAACACATGATG
GATGGAGTCACGACCAGGACCTTCTGTGGGACTCCAGATTATATCGCCCCAGAGATAATCGCTTATCAGC
CGTATGGAAAATCTGTGGACTGGTGGGCCTATGGCGTCCTGTTGTATGAAATGCTTGCCGGGCAGCCTCC
ATTTGATGGTGAAGATGAAGACGAGCTATTTCAGTCTATCATGGAGCACAACGTTTCCTATCCAAAATCC
TTGTCCAAGGAGGCTGTTTCTATCTGCAAAGGACTGATGACCAAACACCCAGCCAAGCGGCTGGGCTGTG
GGCCTGAGGGGGAGAGGGACGTGAGAGAGCATGCCTTCTTC
