>Addgene plasmid #21235 | PKC alpha DN | addgene partial sequence | sequence record 63405 | SP6  5'-ATTTAGGTGACACTATAG-3'
ATGCATGCTCGAGCGGCCGCCAGTGTGATGGATATCTGCAGAATTGGATCCTTAGGCGTAGTCAGGCACG
TCGTAAGGATAGAATTCTACTGCACTCTGTAAGATGGGGTGCACAAACTGGGGGTTGACATACGAGAACC
CTTCAAAATCAGACTGGTCTATGTTAGCAATAACCAGCTGATCAGGTGGTGTTAAGACGGGCTGTCCTCG
TGTGAAGAACTTGTCAAAGTTCTCTGCTCCTTTGCCACACACTTTGGGCTTGAATGGTGGCTGGATCTCC
CTGTTCTCCAGTTTTTCCCAGTCGATCCTCCGGAAGAAGGCATGCTCTCTCACGTCCCTCTCCCCCTCAG
GCCCACAGCCCAGCCGCTTGGCTGGGTGTTTGGTCATCAGTCCTTTGCAGATAGAAACAGCCTCCTTGGA
CAAGGATTTTGGATAGGAAACGTTGTGCTCCATGATAGACTGAAATAGCTCGTCTTCATCTTCACCATCA
AATGGAGGCTGCCCGGCAAGCATTTCATACAACAGGACGCCATAGGCCCACCAGTCCACAGATTTTCCAT
ACGGCTGATAAGCGATTATCTCTGGGGCGATATAATCTGGAGTCCCACAGAAGGTCCTGGTCGTGACTCC
ATCCATCATGTGTTCCTTGCACATCCCAAAGTCAGCAATTTTGATATGTCCTTCTGAATCCAACATGACG
TTATCTAACTTCAGATCCCTATAAATGATTCCTCTTTTATGAAGAAAGAACAATCCGATGGAAATCTCTG
CCGCATAGAATACTGCTTGTGGTTCCTTAAATTTTCCTACTTGCTGAATGTGGTACATGAGGTCCCCACC
GTTGACATATTCCATGACGAAGTACAGCCGATCCACTGTCTGGAAGCAGGAGTGCAGCTGCGTCAAGAAC
GGGGGTTTGTCA
